LOCUS       Exported 6611 bp ds-DNA circular SYN 12-MAY-2021
DEFINITION  For expression of the genetically encoded dopamine sensor
            dLight1.3b.
ACCESSION   .
VERSION     .
KEYWORDS    pAAV-CAG-dLight1.3b
SOURCE      synthetic DNA construct
  ORGANISM  synthetic DNA construct
REFERENCE   1 (bases 1 to 6611)
  AUTHORS   Patriarchi T, Cho JR, Merten K, Howe MW, Marley A, Xiong WH, Folk
            RW, Broussard GJ, Liang R, Jang MJ, Zhong H, Dombeck D, von Zastrow
            M, Nimmerjahn A, Gradinaru V, Williams JT, Tian L
  TITLE     Ultrafast neuronal imaging of dopamine dynamics with designed
            genetically encoded sensors.
  JOURNAL   Science. 2018 Jun 29;360(6396). pii: science.aat4422. doi:
            10.1126/science.aat4422. Epub 2018 May 31.
  PUBMED    29853555
REFERENCE   2 (bases 1 to 6611)
  AUTHORS   .
  TITLE     Direct Submission
  JOURNAL   Exported May 12, 2021 from SnapGene Server 1.1.58
            http://www.snapgene.com
FEATURES             Location/Qualifiers
     source          1..6611
                     /organism="synthetic DNA construct"
                     /mol_type="other DNA"
     repeat_region   162..291
                     /label=AAV2 ITR
     primer_bind     1158..1180
                     /label=pCAGGS-5
                     /note="Chimeric intron in CAG promoter, forward primer"
     primer_bind     1242..1261
                     /label=pCAG-F
                     /note="Rabbit beta-globin intron, for pCAG plasmids,
                     forward primer"
     primer_bind     2272..2293
                     /label=EGFP-C
                     /note="EGFP, forward primer"
     primer_bind     complement(2399..2420)
                     /label=EGFP-N
                     /note="EGFP, reverse primer"
     primer_bind     complement(2660..2679)
                     /label=EXFP-R
                     /note="For distinguishing EGFP variants, reverse primer"
     misc_feature    3365..3953
                     /label=WPRE
                     /note="woodchuck hepatitis virus posttranscriptional
                     regulatory element"
     primer_bind     complement(3418..3438)
                     /label=WPRE-R
                     /note="WPRE, reverse primer"
     CDS             complement(3836..3847)
                     /codon_start=1
                     /product="Factor Xa recognition and cleavage site"
                     /label=Factor Xa site
                     /translation="IEGR"
     polyA_signal    3996..4117
                     /label=SV40 poly(A) signal
                     /note="SV40 polyadenylation signal"
     primer_bind     complement(4007..4026)
                     /label=EBV-rev
                     /note="SV40 polyA terminator, reverse primer"
     primer_bind     4061..4080
                     /label=SV40pA-R
                     /note="SV40 polyA, reverse primer"
     primer_bind     complement(4325..4342)
                     /label=L4440
                     /note="L4440 vector, forward primer"
     rep_origin      complement(4496..5084)
                     /direction=LEFT
                     /label=ori
                     /note="high-copy-number ColE1/pMB1/pBR322/pUC origin of
                     replication"
     primer_bind     complement(4576..4595)
                     /label=pBR322ori-F
                     /note="pBR322 origin, forward primer"
     CDS             complement(5255..6115)
                     /codon_start=1
                     /gene="bla"
                     /product="beta-lactamase"
                     /label=AmpR
                     /note="confers resistance to ampicillin, carbenicillin, and
                     related antibiotics"
                     /translation="MSIQHFRVALIPFFAAFCLPVFAHPETLVKVKDAEDQLGARVGYI
                     ELDLNSGKILESFRPEERFPMMSTFKVLLCGAVLSRIDAGQEQLGRRIHYSQNDLVEYS
                     PVTEKHLTDGMTVRELCSAAITMSDNTAANLLLTTIGGPKELTAFLHNMGDHVTRLDRW
                     EPELNEAIPNDERDTTMPVAMATTLRKLLTGELLTLASRQQLIDWMEADKVAGPLLRSA
                     LPAGWFIADKSGAGERGSRGIIAALGPDGKPSRIVVIYTTGSQATMDERNRQIAEIGAS
                     LIKHW"
     primer_bind     5878..5897
                     /label=Amp-R
                     /note="Ampicillin resistance gene, reverse primer"
     promoter        complement(6116..6220)
                     /gene="bla"
                     /label=AmpR promoter
     rep_origin      complement(6246..90)
                     /direction=LEFT
                     /label=f1 ori
                     /note="f1 bacteriophage origin of replication; arrow
                     indicates direction of (+) strand synthesis"
     primer_bind     complement(6383..6404)
                     /label=F1ori-F
                     /note="F1 origin, forward primer"
     primer_bind     6595..3
                     /label=F1ori-R
                     /note="F1 origin, reverse primer"
ORIGIN
        1 nnnnnnnnnn nnnnnnnnnn nnnnnnnnnn nnnnnnnnnn nnnnnnnnnn nnnnnnnnnn
       61 nnnnnnnnnn nnnnnnnnnn nnnnnnnnnn cccattcgcc attcaggctg cgcaactgtt
      121 gggaagggcg atcggtgcgg gcctcttcgc tattacgcca gctgcgcgct cgctcgctca
      181 ctgaggccgc ccgggcaaag cccgggcgtc gggcgacctt tggtcgcccg gcctcagtga
      241 gcgagcgagc gcgcagagag ggagtggcca actccatcac taggggttcc ttgtagttaa
      301 tgattaaccc gccatgctac ttatctacgt agccatgctc taggaagagt accattgacg
      361 tcaataatga cgtatgttcc catagtaacg ccaataggga ctttccattg acgtcaatgg
      421 gtggagtatt tacggtaaac tgcccacttg gcagtacatc aagtgtatca tatgccaagt
      481 acgcccccta ttgacgtcaa tgacggtaaa tggcccgcct ggcattatgc ccagtacatg
      541 accttatggg actttcctac ttggcagtac atctacgtat tagtcatcgc tattaccatg
      601 gtcgaggtga gccccacgtt ctgcttcact ctccccatct cccccccctc cccaccccca
      661 attttgtatt tatttatttt ttaattattt tgtgcagcga tgggggcggg gggggggggg
      721 gggcgcgcgc crggsggggs gggggggggs gggggggggg gsggggsgrg gsggrgrggk
      781 gcggcggcag ccaatcagag cggcgcgctc cgaaagtttc cttttatggc gaggcggcgg
      841 cggcggcggc cctataaaaa gcgaagcgcg cggcgggcgg gagtcgctgc gcgctgcctt
      901 cgccccgtgc cccgctccgc cgccgcctcg cgccgcccgc cccggctctg actgaccgcg
      961 ttactcccac aggtgagcgg gcgggacggc ccttctcctc cgggctgtaa ttagcgcttg
     1021 gtttaatgac ggcttgtttc ttttctgtgg ctgcgtgaaa gccttgaggg gctccgggag
     1081 ggccctttgt gcggggggag cggctcgggg ctgtccgcgg ggggacggct gccttcgggg
     1141 gggacggggc agggcggggt tcggcttctg gcgtgtgacc ggcggctcta gagcctctgc
     1201 taaccatgtt catgccttct tctttttcct acagctcctg ggcaacgtgc tggttattgt
     1261 gctgtctcat cattttggca aagaattgga tccaccggtg cgcgccatga agacgatcat
     1321 cgccctgagc tacatcttct gcctggtgtt cgccgactac aaggacgatg atgacgccat
     1381 gaggactctg aacacctctg ccatggacgg gactgggctg gtggtggaga gggacttctc
     1441 tgttcgtatc ctcactgcct gtttcctgtc gctgctcatc ctgtccacgc tcctggggaa
     1501 cacgctggtc tgtgctgccg ttatcaggtt ccgacacctg cggtccaagg tgaccaactt
     1561 ctttgtcatc tccttggctg tgtcagatct cttggtggcc gtcctggtca tgccctggaa
     1621 ggcagtggct gagattgctg gcttctggcc ctttgggtcc ttctgtaaca tctgggtggc
     1681 ctttgacatc atgtgctcca ctgcatccat cctcaacctc tgtgtgatca gcgtggacag
     1741 gtattgggct atctccagcc ctgcccggta tgagagaaag atgaccccca aggcagcctt
     1801 catcctgatc agtgtggcat ggaccttgtc tgtactcatc tccttcatcc cagtgcagct
     1861 cagctggcac aaggcaaaac ccacaagccc ctctgatgga aatgccactt ccctggctga
     1921 gaccatagac aactgtgact ccagcctcag caggacatat gccatctcat cctctgtaat
     1981 cagcttttac atccctgtgg ccatcatgat tgtcacctac accaggatct acaggattgc
     2041 tcagaaacag ctgagctcac tcattaacgt ctatatcaag gccgacaagc agaagaacgg
     2101 catcaaggcg aacttcaaga tccgccacaa catcgaggac ggcggcgtgc agctcgccta
     2161 ccactaccag cagaacaccc ccatcggcga cggccccgtg ctgctgcccg acaaccacta
     2221 cctgagcgtg cagtccaaac tttcgaaaga ccccaacgag aagcgcgatc acatggtcct
     2281 gctggagttc gtgaccgccg ccgggatcac tctcggcatg gacgagctgt acaagggcgg
     2341 taccggaggg agcatggtga gcaagggcga ggagctgttc accggggtgg tgcccatcct
     2401 ggtcgagctg gacggcgacg taaacggcca caagttcagc gtgtccggcg agggtgaggg
     2461 cgatgccacc tacggcaagc tgaccctgaa gttcatctgc accaccggca agctgcccgt
     2521 gccctggccc accctcgtga ccaccctgac ctacggcgtg cagtgcttca gccgctaccc
     2581 cgaccacatg aagcagcacg acttcttcaa gtccgccatg cccgaaggct acatccagga
     2641 gcgcaccatc ttcttcaagg acgacggcaa ctacaagacc cgcgccgagg tgaagttcga
     2701 gggcgacacc ctggtgaacc gcatcgagct gaagggcatc gacttcaagg aggacggcaa
     2761 catcctgggg cacaagctgg agtacaacaa tcatgaccaa ctgaaaagag aaactaaagt
     2821 cctgaagact ctgtcggtga tcatgggtgt gtttgtgtgc tgttggctac ctttcttcat
     2881 cttgaactgc attttgccct tctgtgggtc tggggagacg cagcccttct gcattgattc
     2941 caacaccttt gacgtgtttg tgtggtttgg gtgggctaat tcatccttga accccatcat
     3001 ttatgccttt aatgctgatt ttcggaaggc attttcaacc ctcttaggat gctacagact
     3061 ttgccctgcg acgaataatg ccatagagac ggtgagtatc aataacaatg gggccgcgat
     3121 gttttccagc catcatgagc cacgaggctc catctccaag gagtgcaatc tggtttacct
     3181 gatcccacat gctgtgggct cctctgagga cctgaaaaag gaggaggcag ctggcatcgc
     3241 cagacccttg gagaagctgt ccccagccct atcggtcata ttggactatg acactgacgt
     3301 ctctctggag aagatccaac ccatcacaca aaacggtcag cacccaacct gaaagcttat
     3361 cgataatcaa cctctggatt acaaaatttg tgaaagattg actggtattc ttaactatgt
     3421 tgctcctttt acgctatgtg gatacgctgc tttaatgcct ttgtatcatg ctattgcttc
     3481 ccgtatggct ttcattttct cctccttgta taaatcctgg ttgctgtctc tttatgagga
     3541 gttgtggccc gttgtcaggc aacgtggcgt ggtgtgcact gtgtttgctg acgcaacccc
     3601 cactggttgg ggcattgcca ccacctgtca gctcctttcc gggactttcg ctttccccct
     3661 ccctattgcc acggcggaac tcatcgccgc ctgccttgcc cgctgctgga caggggctcg
     3721 gctgttgggc actgacaatt ccgtggtgtt gtcggggaaa tcatcgtcct ttccttggct
     3781 gctcgcctgt gttgccacct ggattctgcg cgggacgtcc ttctgctacg tcccttcggc
     3841 cctcaatcca gcggaccttc cttcccgcgg cctgctgccg gctctgcggc ctcttccgcg
     3901 tcttcgcctt cgccctcaga cgagtcggat ctccctttgg gccgcctccc cgcatcgata
     3961 ccgtcgaccc gggcggccgc ttcgagcaga catgataaga tacattgatg agtttggaca
     4021 aaccacaact agaatgcagt gaaaaaaatg ctttatttgt gaaatttgtg atgctattgc
     4081 tttatttgta accattataa gctgcaataa acaagttaac aacaacaatt gcattcattt
     4141 tatgtttcag gttcaggggg agatgtggga ggttttttaa agcaagtaaa acctctacaa
     4201 atgtggtaaa atcgataagg atcttcctag agcatggcta cgtagataag tagcatggcg
     4261 ggttaatcat taactacaag gaacccctag tgatggagtt ggccactccc tctctgcgcg
     4321 ctcgctcgct cactgactcg ctgcgctcgg tcgttcggct gcggcgagcg gtatcagctc
     4381 actcaaaggc ggtaatacgg ttatccacag aatcagggga taacgcagga aagaacatgt
     4441 gagcaaaagg ccagcaaaag gccaggaacc gtaaaaaggc cgcgttgctg gcgtttttcc
     4501 ataggctccg cccccctgac gagcatcaca aaaatcgacg ctcaagtcag aggtggcgaa
     4561 acccgacagg actataaaga taccaggcgt ttccccctgg aagctccctc gtgcgctctc
     4621 ctgttccgac cctgccgctt accggatacc tgtccgcctt tctcccttcg ggaagcgtgg
     4681 cgctttctca tagctcacgc tgtaggtatc tcagttcggt gtaggtcgtt cgctccaagc
     4741 tgggctgtgt gcacgaaccc cccgttcagc ccgaccgctg cgccttatcc ggtaactatc
     4801 gtcttgagtc caacccggta agacacgact tatcgccact ggcagcagcc actggtaaca
     4861 ggattagcag agcgaggtat gtaggcggtg ctacagagtt cttgaagtgg tggcctaact
     4921 acggctacac tagaagaaca gtatttggta tctgcgctct gctgaagcca gttaccttcg
     4981 gaaaaagagt tggtagctct tgatccggca aacaaaccac cgctggtagc ggtggttttt
     5041 ttgtttgcaa gcagcagatt acgcgcagaa aaaaaggatc tcaagaagat cctttgatct
     5101 tttctacggg gtctgacgct cagtggaacg aaaactcacg ttaagggatt ttggtcatga
     5161 gattatcaaa aaggatcttc acctagatcc ttttaaatta aaaatgaagt tttaaatcaa
     5221 tctaaagtat atatgagtaa acttggtctg acagttacca atgcttaatc agtgaggcac
     5281 ctatctcagc gatctgtcta tttcgttcat ccatagttgc ctgactcccc gtcgtgtaga
     5341 taactacgat acgggagggc ttaccatctg gccccagtgc tgcaatgata ccgcgagacc
     5401 cacgctcacc ggctccagat ttatcagcaa taaaccagcc agccggaagg gccgagcgca
     5461 gaagtggtcc tgcaacttta tccgcctcca tccagtctat taattgttgc cgggaagcta
     5521 gagtaagtag ttcgccagtt aatagtttgc gcaacgttgt tgccattgct acaggcatcg
     5581 tggtgtcacg ctcgtcgttt ggtatggctt cattcagctc cggttcccaa cgatcaaggc
     5641 gagttacatg atcccccatg ttgtgcaaaa aagcggttag ctccttcggt cctccgatcg
     5701 ttgtcagaag taagttggcc gcagtgttat cactcatggt tatggcagca ctgcataatt
     5761 ctcttactgt catgccatcc gtaagatgct tttctgtgac tggtgagtac tcaaccaagt
     5821 cattctgaga atagtgtatg cggcgaccga gttgctcttg cccggcgtca atacgggata
     5881 ataccgcgcc acatagcaga actttaaaag tgctcatcat tggaaaacgt tcttcggggc
     5941 gaaaactctc aaggatctta ccgctgttga gatccagttc gatgtaaccc actcgtgcac
     6001 ccaactgatc ttcagcatct tttactttca ccagcgtttc tgggtgagca aaaacaggaa
     6061 ggcaaaatgc cgcaaaaaag ggaataaggg cgacacggaa atgttgaata ctcatactct
     6121 tcctttttca atattattga agcatttatc agggttattg tctcatgagc ggatacatat
     6181 ttgaatgtat ttagaaaaat aaacaaatag gggttccgcg cacatttccc cgaaaagtgc
     6241 cacctaaatt gtaagcgtta atattttgtt aaaattcgcg ttaaattttt gttaaatcag
     6301 ctcatttttt aaccaatagg ccgaaatcgg caaaatccct tataaatcaa aagaatagac
     6361 cgagataggg ttgagtgttg ttccagtttg gaacaagagt ccactattaa agaacgtgga
     6421 ctccaacgtc aaaggnnnnn nnnnnnnnnn nnnnnnnnnn nnnnnnnnnn nnnnnnnnnn
     6481 nnnntnnnnn nnnnnnnnnn nnnnnnnnnn nnnnnnnnnn nnnnnnnnnn nnnnnnnnnn
     6541 nnnnnnnnnn nnnnnnnnnn nnnnnnnnnn nnnnnngnnn nnnnnnnnnn nnnnnnnnnn
     6601 nnnnnnnnnn n
//
