[The description below was written by a language model from this plasmid's Addgene catalogue record and the feature table of its GenBank file.]
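Description:
pAAV-CAG-dLight1.3b is an AAV transfer plasmid for mammalian expression of dLight1.3b, a synthetic, genetically encoded fluorescent dopamine sensor. It is built on a pAAV-CAG backbone and propagated in E. coli as a high-copy plasmid through a ColE1/pUC-type origin, with ampicillin selection from the bla gene and its promoter. An f1 phage origin is also present. The recorded growth strain is recombination-deficient, which is consistent with the usual need to protect AAV inverted terminal repeats from rearrangement.

The roughly 2 kb dLight1.3b coding sequence carries an N-terminal Flag tag and was cloned between BamHI and HindIII sites, both retained. The feature table does not annotate the sensor ORF itself, but EGFP-type primer sites fall within the insert region, consistent with a GFP-derived fluorescent module. Downstream lie a WPRE, which enhances transcript stability and expression, and an SV40 polyadenylation signal.

The promoter is listed as CAG, but the depositor comments say that repository sequencing found the chicken beta-actin promoter without the CMV enhancer and chimeric intron usually associated with CAG. The table has no promoter feature, only primer sites named for the CAG intron region, so the exact promoter composition is uncertain.

Only one AAV2 ITR is annotated, although two are needed to flank a packaged genome. The held sequence record is 6611 bp, whereas the catalogue gives a total of 7063 bp, so the annotation may be incomplete or may differ from the catalogue entry. The record notes viral preparations in AAV1, AAV5 and AAV9 serotypes. The plasmid is used to deliver the sensor for imaging dopamine dynamics in neurons.
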