Addgene plasmid #125560: pAAV-CAG-dLight1.3b
Purpose: For expression of the genetically encoded dopamine sensor dLight1.3b
Depositing lab: Lin Tian. Publication: Ultrafast neuronal imaging of dopamine dynamics with designed genetically encoded sensors. Patriarchi T, Cho JR, Merten K, Howe MW, Marley A, Xiong WH, Folk RW, Broussard GJ, Liang R, Jang MJ, Zhong H, Dombeck D, von Zastrow M, Nimmerjahn A, Gradinaru V, Williams JT, Tian L. Science. 2018 Jun 29;360(6396). pii: science.aat4422. doi: 10.1126/science.aat4422. Epub 2018 May 31. PubMed 29853555.
Backbone
  Vector backbone: pAAV-CAG
  Backbone size w/o insert (bp): 5020
  Total vector size (bp): 7063
  Vector type: Mammalian Expression, AAV
Growth in bacteria
  Bacterial resistance: Ampicillin, 100 μg/mL
  Growth temperature: 30°C
  Growth strain: NEB Stable
  Copy number: High Copy
Gene/Insert
  Gene/Insert name: dLight1.3b
  Species: Synthetic
  Insert size (bp): 2043
  GenBank ID: MH244552.1
  Promoter: CAG
  Tag / fusion protein: Flag tag (N terminal on insert)
  Cloning method: Restriction Enzyme; 5′ cloning site BamHI (not destroyed); 3′ cloning site HindIII (not destroyed)
  Sequencing primers: 5′ GGTTCGGCTTCTGGCGTGTGACC; 3′ CCAGGATTTATACAAGGAGG
Terms and licenses: Academic/Nonprofit Terms; Industry Terms: Not Available to Industry
Depositor comments: Addgene NGS identified chicken beta-actin promoter, but not the CMV enhancer and chimeric intron often associated with CAG promoters. dLight1.3b is also described in Nature. 2019 Jun;570(7759):65-70
How to cite: pAAV-CAG-dLight1.3b was a gift from Lin Tian (Addgene plasmid # 125560 ; http://n2t.net/addgene:125560 ; RRID:Addgene_125560) For viral preps, please replace (Addgene plasmid # 125560) in the above sentence with: (Addgene viral prep # 125560-AAV1), (Addgene viral prep # 125560-AAV5), or (Addgene viral prep # 125560-AAV9)
